>Addgene plasmid #187968 | RFP-FKBP-PRPF38A | addgene full sequence | sequence record 384557 | Addgene NGS Result
TAGTTATTAATAGTAATCAATTACGGGGTCATTAGTTCATAGCCCATATATGGAGTTCCGCGTTACATAA
CTTACGGTAAATGGCCCGCCTGGCTGACCGCCCAACGACCCCCGCCCATTGACGTCAATAATGACGTATG
TTCCCATAGTAACGCCAATAGGGACTTTCCATTGACGTCAATGGGTGGAGTATTTACGGTAAACTGCCCA
CTTGGCAGTACATCAAGTGTATCATATGCCAAGTACGCCCCCTATTGACGTCAATGACGGTAAATGGCCC
GCCTGGCATTATGCCCAGTACATGACCTTATGGGACTTTCCTACTTGGCAGTACATCTACGTATTAGTCA
TCGCTATTACCATGGTGATGCGGTTTTGGCAGTACATCAATGGGCGTGGATAGCGGTTTGACTCACGGGG
ATTTCCAAGTCTCCACCCCATTGACGTCAATGGGAGTTTGTTTTGGCACCAAAATCAACGGGACTTTCCA
AAATGTCGTAACAACTCCGCCCCATTGACGCAAATGGGCGGTAGGCGTGTACGGTGGGAGGTCTATATAA
GCAGAGCTGGTTTAGTGAACCGTCAGATCCGCTAGCGCTACCGGTCGCCACCATGGCCTCCTCCGAGGAC
GTCATCAAGGAGTTCATGCGCTTCAAGGTGCGCATGGAGGGCTCCGTGAACGGCCACGAGTTCGAGATCG
AGGGCGAGGGCGAGGGCCGCCCCTACGAGGGCACCCAGACCGCCAAGCTGAAGGTGACCAAGGGCGGCCC
CCTGCCCTTCGCCTGGGACATCCTGTCCCCTCAGTTCCAGTACGGCTCCAAGGCCTACGTGAAGCACCCC
GCCGACATCCCCGACTACTTGAAGCTGTCCTTCCCCGAGGGCTTCAAGTGGGAGCGCGTGATGAACTTCG
AGGACGGCGGCGTGGTGACCGTGACCCAGGACTCCTCCCTGCAGGACGGCGAGTTCATCTACAAGGTGAA
GCTGCGCGGCACCAACTTCCCCTCCGACGGCCCCGTAATGCAGAAGAAGACCATGGGCTGGGAGGCCTCC
ACCGAGCGGATGTACCCCGAGGACGGCGCCCTGAAGGGCGAGATCAAGATGAGGCTGAAGCTGAAGGACG
GCGGCCACTACGACGCCGAGGTCAAGACCACCTACATGGCCAAGAAGCCCGTGCAGCTGCCCGGCGCCTA
CAAGACCGACATCAAGCTGGACATCACCTCCCACAACGAGGACTACACCATCGTGGAACAGTACGAGCGC
GCCGAGGGCCGCCACTCCACCGGCGCCTCCGGACTCAGATCTCGAAGCGCGGCCGCGGGAGCAGGAGGAG
CAGCTCGAGCGGCGATGGGAGTGCAGGTGGAAACCATCTCCCCAGGAGACGGGCGCACCTTCCCCAAGCG
CGGCCAGACCTGCGTGGTGCACTACACCGGGATGCTTGAAGATGGAAAGAAATTTGATTCCTCCCGGGAC
AGAAACAAGCCCTTTAAGTTTATGCTAGGCAAGCAGGAGGTGATCCGAGGCTGGGAAGAAGGGGTTGCCC
AGATGAGTGTGGGTCAGAGAGCCAAACTGACTATATCTCCAGATTATGCCTATGGTGCCACTGGGCACCC
AGGCATCATCCCACCACATGCCACTCTCGTCTTCGATGTGGAGCTTCTAAAACTGGAAGGATCCACCGGA
TCTAGAATGGCCAACAGGACCGTCAAGGACGCCCACTCTATCCACGGCACCAACCCCCAGTACCTGGTCG
AAAAGATCATCAGGACCCGCATCTACGAGTCCAAGTACTGGAAGGAAGAATGCTTCGGACTGACCGCCGA
ACTGGTCGTGGACAAGGCTATGGAACTGCGCTTCGTCGGAGGCGTCTACGGTGGAAACATCAAGCCCACC
CCATTCCTCTGCCTGACCCTGAAGATGCTCCAGATCCAGCCCGAAAAGGACATCATCGTCGAGTTCATCA
AGAACGAGGACTTCAAGTACGTCCGTATGCTGGGAGCCCTGTACATGAGGCTGACCGGAACCGCCATCGA
CTGCTACAAGTACCTGGAACCCCTGTACAACGACTACCGCAAGATCAAGTCTCAGAACCGCAACGGCGAG
TTCGAACTGATGCACGTGGACGAGTTCATCGACGAACTGCTGCACTCTGAACGCGTCTGCGACATCATCC
TGCCCAGGCTCCAGAAGCGCTACGTCCTGGAAGAAGCCGAACAGCTCGAACCCCGTGTCTCTGCCCTGGA
AGAGGACATGGACGACGTCGAATCTTCTGAGGAAGAAGAGGAAGAGGACGAGAAGCTGGAAAGGGTCCCC
AGCCCCGACCACAGGCGCAGGTCTTACAGGGACCTGGACAAGCCCAGGCGCTCTCCCACCCTGAGGTACA
GGCGCTCTAGGTCTAGGTCCCCCAGGCGCCGCTCTCGCTCTCCTAAGAGGCGTTCTCCATCTCCTCGCCG
CGAAAGGCACAGGTCTAAGTCTCCAAGGCGCCACAGGTCCAGGTCTAGGGACAGGCGCCACCGCTCCCGC
TCTAAGAGCCCTGGACACCACCGCTCTCACAGGCACCGTTCTCACTCTAAGTCCCCCGAAAGGTCTAAGA
AGTCCCACAAGAAGTCTCGCAGGGGCAACGAATAACTGATCATAATCAGCCATACCACATTTGTAGAGGT
TTTACTTGCTTTAAAAAACCTCCCACACCTCCCCCTGAACCTGAAACATAAAATGAATGCAATTGTTGTT
GTTAACTTGTTTATTGCAGCTTATAATGGTTACAAATAAAGCAATAGCATCACAAATTTCACAAATAAAG
CATTTTTTTCACTGCATTCTAGTTGTGGTTTGTCCAAACTCATCAATGTATCTTAACGCGTAAATTGTAA
GCGTTAATATTTTGTTAAAATTCGCGTTAAATTTTTGTTAAATCAGCTCATTTTTTAACCAATAGGCCGA
AATCGGCAAAATCCCTTATAAATCAAAAGAATAGACCGAGATAGGGT
[37 nt withheld, positions 2988-3024]
AAAGAACGTGGACTCCAACGTCAAAGG
[49 nt withheld, positions 3052-3100]
T
[91 nt withheld, positions 3102-3192]
G
[124 nt withheld, positions 3194-3317]
CAGGTGGCACTTTTCGGGGAAATGTGCGCGGAACCCCTATTTGTTTATTTTTCTAAATACATTCAAATAT
GTATCCGCTCATGAGACAATAACCCTGATAAATGCTTCAATAATATTGAAAAAGGAAGAGTCCTGAGGCG
GAAAGAACCAGCTGTGGAATGTGTGTCAGTTAGGGTGTGGAAAGTCCCCAGGCTCCCCAGCAGGCAGAAG
TATGCAAAGCATGCATCTCAATTAGTCAGCAACCAGGTGTGGAAAGTCCCCAGGCTCCCCAGCAGGCAGA
AGTATGCAAAGCATGCATCTCAATTAGTCAGCAACCATAGTCCCGCCCCTAACTCCGCCCATCCCGCCCC
TAACTCCGCCCAGTTCCGCCCATTCTCCGCCCCATGGCTGACTAATTTTTTTTATTTATGCAGAGGCCGA
GGCCGCCTCGGCCTCTGAGCTATTCCAGAAGTAGTGAGGAGGCTTTTTTGGAGGCCTAGGCTTTTGCAAA
GATCGATCAAGAGACAGGATGAGGATCGTTTCGCATGATTGAACAAGATGGATTGCACGCAGGTTCTCCG
GCCGCTTGGGTGGAGAGGCTATTCGGCTATGACTGGGCACAACAGACAATCGGCTGCTCTGATGCCGCCG
TGTTCCGGCTGTCAGCGCAGGGGCGCCCGGTTCTTTTTGTCAAGACCGACCTGTCCGGTGCCCTGAATGA
ACTGCAAGACGAGGCAGCGCGGCTATCGTGGCTGGCCACGACGGGCGTTCCTTGCGCAGCTGTGCTCGAC
GTTGTCACTGAAGCGGGAAGGGACTGGCTGCTATTGGGCGAAGTGCCGGGGCAGGATCTCCTGTCATCTC
ACCTTGCTCCTGCCGAGAAAGTATCCATCATGGCTGATGCAATGCGGCGGCTGCATACGCTTGATCCGGC
TACCTGCCCATTCGACCACCAAGCGAAACATCGCATCGAGCGAGCACGTACTCGGATGGAAGCCGGTCTT
GTCGATCAGGATGATCTGGACGAAGAGCATCAGGGGCTCGCGCCAGCCGAACTGTTCGCCAGGCTCAAGG
CGAGCATGCCCGACGGCGAGGATCTCGTCGTGACCCATGGCGATGCCTGCTTGCCGAATATCATGGTGGA
AAATGGCCGCTTTTCTGGATTCATCGACTGTGGCCGGCTGGGTGTGGCGGACCGCTATCAGGACATAGCG
TTGGCTACCCGTGATATTGCTGAAGAGCTTGGCGGCGAATGGGCTGACCGCTTCCTCGTGCTTTACGGTA
TCGCCGCTCCCGATTCGCAGCGCATCGCCTTCTATCGCCTTCTTGACGAGTTCTTCTGAGCGGGACTCTG
GGGTTCGAAATGACCGACCAAGCGACGCCCAACCTGCCATCACGAGATTTCGATTCCACCGCCGCCTTCT
ATGAAAGGTTGGGCTTCGGAATCGTTTTCCGGGACGCCGGCTGGATGATCCTCCAGCGCGGGGATCTCAT
GCTGGAGTTCTTCGCCCACCCTAGGGGGAGGCTAACTGAAACACGGAAGGAGACAATACCGGAAGGAACC
CGCGCTATGACGGCAATAAAAAGACAGAATAAAACGCACGGTGTTGGGTCGTTTGTTCATAAACGCGGGG
TTCGGTCCCAGGGCTGGCACTCTGTCGATACCCCACCGAGACCCCATTGGGGCCAATACGCCCGCGTTTC
TTCCTTTTCCCCACCCCACCCCCCAAGTTCGGGTGAAGGCCCAGGGCTCGCAGCCAACGTCGGGGCGGCA
GGCCCTGCCATAGCCTCAGGTTACTCATATATACTTTAGATTGATTTAAAACTTCATTTTTAATTTAAAA
GGATCTAGGTGAAGATCCTTTTTGATAATCTCATGACCAAAATCCCTTAACGTGAGTTTTCGTTCCACTG
AGCGTCAGACCCCGTAGAAAAGATCAAAGGATCTTCTTGAGATCCTTTTTTTCTGCGCGTAATCTGCTGC
TTGCAAACAAAAAAACCACCGCTACCAGCGGTGGTTTGTTTGCCGGATCAAGAGCTACCAACTCTTTTTC
CGAAGGTAACTGGCTTCAGCAGAGCGCAGATACCAAATACTGTTCTTCTAGTGTAGCCGTAGTTAGGCCA
CCACTTCAAGAACTCTGTAGCACCGCCTACATACCTCGCTCTGCTAATCCTGTTACCAGTGGCTGCTGCC
AGTGGCGATAAGTCGTGTCTTACCGGGTTGGACTCAAGACGATAGTTACCGGATAAGGCGCAGCGGTCGG
GCTGAACGGGGGGTTCGTGCACACAGCCCAGCTTGGAGCGAACGACCTACACCGAACTGAGATACCTACA
GCGTGAGCTATGAGAAAGCGCCACGCTTCCCGAAGGGAGAAAGGCGGACAGGTATCCGGTAAGCGGCAGG
GTCGGAACAGGAGAGCGCACGAGGGAGCTTCCAGGGGGAAACGCCTGGTATCTTTATAGTCCTGTCGGGT
TTCGCCACCTCTGACTTGAGCGTCGATTTTTGTGATGCTCGTCAGGGGGGCGGAGCCTATGGAAAAACGC
CAGCAACGCGGCCTTTTTACGGTTCCTGGCCTTTTGCTGGCCTTTTGCTCACATGTTCTTTCCTGCGTTA
TCCCCTGATTCTGTGGATAACCGTATTACCGCCATGCAT
Features (pLannotate 1.2.2; 16 found; start..end, strand, type, name):
     61..364     +  enhancer       CMV enhancer: human cytomegalovirus immediate early enhancer
    365..568     +  promoter       CMV promoter: human cytomegalovirus (CMV) immediate early promoter
    613..1287    +  CDS            mRFP1: mRFP1 is a basic (constitutively fluorescent) red fluorescent protein published in 2002, derived from Discosoma sp.. It is reported to be a somewhat slowly-maturing monomer with low acid sensitivity.
   1288..1305    +  misc_feature   MCS (fragment): multiple cloning site
   1345..1668    +  CDS            FKBP1A: FKB1A_HUMAN - Also known as FKBP1, FKBP12. Experimental evidence at protein level: Swiss-Prot protein existence level 1. Keeps in an inactive conformation TGFBR1, the TGF-beta type I serine/threonine kinase receptor, preventing TGF-beta receptor activation in absence of ligand. Recruits SMAD7 to ACVR1B which prevents the association of SMAD2 and SMAD3 with the activin receptor complex, thereby blocking the activin signal. May modulate the RYR1 calcium channel activity. PPIases accelerate the folding of proteins. It catalyzes the cis-trans isomerization of proline imidic peptide bonds in oligop
   1687..2622    +  CDS            PRPF38A: PR38A_HUMAN - Experimental evidence at protein level: Swiss-Prot protein existence level 1. Involved in pre-mRNA splicing as a component of the spliceosome. From Homo sapiens (Human).
   2627..2711    +  CDS            large T antigen (fragment): large T antigen from SV40 (simian virus 40)
   2734..2855    +  polyA_signal   SV40 poly(A) signal: SV40 polyadenylation signal
   2889..3317    -  rep_origin     f1 ori (sequence partly withheld): f1 bacteriophage origin of replication; arrow indicates direction of (+) strand synthesis
   3344..3448    +  promoter       AmpR promoter: bla
   3450..3807    +  promoter       SV40 promoter: SV40 enhancer and early promoter
   3842..4636    +  CDS            NeoR/KanR: aminoglycoside phosphotransferase from Tn5; aph(3')-II (or nptII); confers resistance to neomycin, kanamycin, and G418 (Geneticin®)
   4657..4809    +  CDS            ble (fragment): BLE_KLEPN - Experimental evidence at protein level: Swiss-Prot protein existence level 1. Binding protein with a strong affinity to the bleomycin family of antibiotics. Binds to CL990; an antimitotic-antibiotic compound. From Klebsiella pneumoniae.
   4868..4915    +  polyA_signal   HSV TK poly(A) signal: herpes simplex virus thymidine kinase polyadenylation signal (Cole and Stacy, 1985)
   5006..5022    -  polyA_signal   bGH poly(A) signal (fragment): bovine growth hormone polyadenylation signal
   5244..5832    +  rep_origin     ori: high-copy-number ColE1/pMB1/pBR322/pUC origin of replication
