[The description below was written by a language model from this plasmid's Addgene catalogue record and pLannotate feature annotations shown in this document.]
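Description:
RFP-FKBP-PRPF38A is a 5.9 kb mammalian expression plasmid built on the pRFP-FKBP backbone, whose layout resembles a standard fluorescent-protein fusion vector. It replicates in E. coli from a high-copy ColE1/pUC-type origin and also carries an f1 phage origin. A single Tn5 NeoR/KanR (aminoglycoside phosphotransferase) gene provides both selection markers. It is driven by tandem bacterial (AmpR/bla) and SV40 early promoters and terminated by the HSV TK polyadenylation signal, giving kanamycin resistance in bacteria and G418 resistance in transfected mammalian cells. The short ble, bGH poly(A) and SV40 large T antigen fragments in the annotation appear to be backbone remnants rather than functional elements.

The payload is a single open reading frame under the CMV immediate-early enhancer and promoter, terminated by the SV40 poly(A) signal. It encodes the monomeric red fluorescent protein mRFP1, followed by a short polylinker remnant, human FKBP12 (FKBP1A), and then human PRPF38A (Prp38A), a spliceosome component involved in pre-mRNA splicing. The insert was introduced by ligation-independent cloning. The species field lists both human and synthetic, but the record does not explain what the synthetic component is.

mRFP1 allows the fusion protein to be located by fluorescence microscopy. FKBP is commonly used as one half of a chemically induced dimerisation pair, so that a small-molecule dimeriser can tether the tagged protein to a partner anchored elsewhere in the cell. The associated publication title describes recruiting a splicing factor to the nuclear lamina to inactivate it, which fits this design. The anchoring partner and the dimeriser are not part of this record.
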