Addgene plasmid #187968: RFP-FKBP-PRPF38A
Purpose: expresses PRPF38A with N-terminal tags RFP and FKBP
Depositing lab: Markus Wahl. Depositing organization: Freie Universitaet Berlin. Publication: Recruitment of a splicing factor to the nuclear lamina for its inactivation. Vester K, Preussner M, Holton N, Feng S, Schultz C, Heyd F, Wahl MC. Commun Biol. 2022 Jul 22;5(1):736. doi: 10.1038/s42003-022-03689-y. PubMed 35869234.
Backbone
  Vector backbone: pRFP-FKBP
  Backbone size w/o insert (bp): 4989
  Total vector size (bp): 5946
  Vector type: Mammalian Expression ; CMV Promoter
  Selectable markers: Neomycin (select with G418)
Growth in bacteria
  Bacterial resistance: Kanamycin, 50 μg/mL
  Growth temperature: 37°C
  Growth strain: Pir1
  Copy number: High Copy
Gene/Insert
  Gene/Insert name: Prp38A
  Species: H. sapiens (human), Synthetic
  Insert size (bp): 957
  GenBank ID: NM_032864
  Entrez Gene: PRPF38A (a.k.a. PRP38A, Prp38)
  Promoter: CMV
  Tag / fusion protein: mRFP-FKBP (N terminal on backbone)
  Cloning method: Ligation Independent Cloning
  Sequencing primers: 5′ CMV-for (Microsynth); 3′ FastBac-rev (Microsynth)
Terms and licenses: Academic/Nonprofit Terms; Industry Terms: Not Available to Industry
How to cite: RFP-FKBP-PRPF38A was a gift from Markus Wahl (Addgene plasmid # 187968 ; http://n2t.net/addgene:187968 ; RRID:Addgene_187968)
